Addgene plasmid #76057: RPS6KB2 gRNA (BRDN0001146372)
Purpose: 3rd generation lentiviral gRNA plasmid targeting human RPS6KB2
Depositing lab: John Doench & David Root. Depositing organization: Broad Institute. Publication: Optimized sgRNA design to maximize activity and minimize off-target effects of CRISPR-Cas9. Doench JG, Fusi N, Sullender M, Hegde M, Vaimberg EW, Donovan KF, Smith I, Tothova Z, Wilen C, Orchard R, Virgin HW, Listgarten J, Root DE. Nat Biotechnol. 2016 Jan 18. doi: 10.1038/nbt.3437. PubMed 26780180.
Backbone
  Vector backbone: lentiGuide-Puro
  Backbone manufacturer: Zhang Lab (Addgene plasmid # 52963)
  Vector type: Mammalian Expression, Lentiviral, CRISPR
  Selectable markers: Puromycin
Growth in bacteria
  Bacterial resistance: Ampicillin, 100 μg/mL
  Growth temperature: 37°C
  Growth strain: DH5alpha
  Copy number: High Copy
Gene/Insert
  Gene/Insert name: RPS6KB2 (alt names: RPS6KB2; NM_003952.2)
  gRNA/shRNA sequence: GGCCCGCACTCATACCACTG
  Species: H. sapiens (human)
  Entrez Gene: RPS6KB2 (a.k.a. KLS, P70-beta, P70-beta-1, P70-beta-2, S6K-beta2, S6K2, S6KB, S6KI(2), S6Kbeta, SRK, STK14B, p70(S6K)-beta, p70S6Kb)
  Promoter: hU6
  Cloning method: Unknown
  Sequencing primers: 5′ U6-F; 3′ pS2-R
Terms and licenses: Academic/Nonprofit Terms; Industry Terms: Not Available to Industry
Depositor comments: The gRNA was designed to target the following Genbank reference sequence(s): NM_003952.2. Note that this plasmid does NOT contain Cas9. It should be used in conjunction with lentiCas9-Blast (Addgene #52962) or otherwise with cell lines already expressing Cas9. Browse the full kinome gRNA library at http://www.addgene.org/pooled-library/broadgpp-human-kinome/ or visit http://www.broadinstitute.org/rnai/public/ for detailed protocols and information.
How to cite: RPS6KB2 gRNA (BRDN0001146372) was a gift from John Doench & David Root (Addgene plasmid # 76057 ; http://n2t.net/addgene:76057 ; RRID:Addgene_76057)
