[The description below was written by a language model from this plasmid's Addgene catalogue record and pLannotate feature annotations shown in this document.]
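Description:
RPS6KB2 gRNA (BRDN0001146372) is a third-generation lentiviral CRISPR guide plasmid built on the lentiGuide-Puro backbone, carrying a single guide RNA directed against human RPS6KB2 (ribosomal protein S6 kinase B2, also known as S6K2 or p70S6K-beta) and designed against the NM_003952.2 reference transcript. In bacteria the roughly 8.3 kb plasmid replicates from a high-copy ColE1/pUC-type origin and is selected through the AmpR β-lactamase gene. It also carries an f1 origin, an SV40 origin and remnants of lac and phage-promoter sequences left over from the cloning vector.

The viral genome is transcribed from an RSV promoter fused to a truncated HIV-1 5' LTR, which makes production Tat-independent. This is followed by the Ψ packaging signal with a gag fragment, the Rev response element for nuclear export of the full-length RNA, and a cPPT/CTS that aids nuclear import. It ends in a ΔU3 self-inactivating 3' LTR and an SV40 polyadenylation signal. Within this frame there are two expression units. A human U6 RNA polymerase III promoter drives the targeting spacer joined to the Streptococcus pyogenes gRNA scaffold. An EF-1α core promoter with its intron A drives puromycin N-acetyltransferase, with a WPRE downstream to boost transcript levels, allowing puromycin selection of transduced mammalian cells.

The plasmid encodes no Cas9, so it is meant to be used with a separate Cas9 lentivector or in cells that already express Cas9, typically to knock out RPS6KB2. The depositor notes point to a human kinome gRNA library to which this type of construct belongs, associated with work on optimised sgRNA design.
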