Features (pLannotate 1.2.2; 29 found; start..end, strand, type, name):
     14..80      +  CDS            small t antigen (fragment): SV40 (simian virus 40) small t antigen
    106..317     +  promoter       EF-1α core promoter: core promoter for human elongation factor EF-1α
    318..1256    +  intron         EF-1α intron A: intron upstream of the start codon of human EF-1α
   1278..1877    +  CDS            PuroR (fragment): puromycin N-acetyltransferase; pac from Streptomyces; confers resistance to puromycin
   1893..2481    +  misc_feature   WPRE: woodchuck hepatitis virus posttranscriptional regulatory element
   2532..2551    +  misc_feature   cPPT/CTS (fragment): central polypurine tract and central termination sequence of HIV-1
   2553..2786    +  LTR            3' LTR (ΔU3): self-inactivating 3' long terminal repeat (LTR) from HIV-1
   2864..2985    +  polyA_signal   SV40 poly(A) signal: SV40 polyadenylation signal
   3025..3160    +  rep_origin     SV40 ori: SV40 origin of replication
   3181..3199    -  promoter       T7 promoter: promoter for bacteriophage T7 RNA polymerase
   3207..3362    +  CDS            lacZα (fragment): LacZα fragment of β-galactosidase; lacZ fragment
   3367..3795    +  rep_origin     f1 ori (sequence partly withheld): f1 bacteriophage origin of replication; arrow indicates direction of (+) strand synthesis
   3848..3952    +  promoter       AmpR promoter: bla
   3953..4813    +  CDS            AmpR: β-lactamase; bla; confers resistance to ampicillin, carbenicillin, and related antibiotics
   4984..5572    +  rep_origin     ori: high-copy-number ColE1/pMB1/pBR322/pUC origin of replication
   5755..5847    +  CDS            lacI (fragment): lac repressor; lacI; The lac repressor binds to the lac operator to inhibit transcription in E. coli. This inhibition can be relieved by adding lactose or isopropyl-β-D-thiogalactopyranoside (IPTG).
   5860..5881    +  protein_bind   CAP binding site: CAP binding activates transcription in the presence of cAMP. E. coli catabolite activator protein
   5896..5926    +  promoter       lac promoter: promoter for the E. coli lac operon
   5934..5950    +  protein_bind   lac operator: The lac repressor binds to the lac operator to inhibit transcription in E. coli. This inhibition can be relieved by adding lactose or isopropyl-β-D-thiogalactopyranoside (IPTG). lac repressor encoded by lacI
   5995..6013    +  promoter       T3 promoter: promoter for bacteriophage T3 RNA polymerase
   6041..6267    +  promoter       RSV promoter: Rous sarcoma virus enhancer/promoter
   6268..6448    +  LTR            5' LTR (truncated): truncated 5' long terminal repeat (LTR) from HIV-1
   6495..6620    +  misc_feature   HIV-1 Ψ: packaging signal of human immunodeficiency virus type 1
   6604..6967    +  CDS            HIV-1 gag (fragment): gag protein from human immunodeficiency virus 1; gag
   7113..7346    +  misc_feature   RRE: The Rev response element (RRE) of HIV-1 allows for Rev-dependent mRNA export from the nucleus to the cytoplasm.
   7723..7749    +  CDS            Rev (fragment): human immunodeficiency virus 1 (HIV-1) Rev protein; rev; enhances nuclear export of unspliced and incompletely spliced viral mRNAs
   7753..7993    +  promoter       U6 promoter: RNA polymerase III promoter for human U6 snRNA
   8023..8098    +  misc_RNA       gRNA scaffold: guide RNA scaffold for the Streptococcus pyogenes CRISPR/Cas9 system
   8154..8271    +  misc_feature   cPPT/CTS: central polypurine tract and central termination sequence of HIV-1
>Addgene plasmid #76057 | RPS6KB2 gRNA (BRDN0001146372) | addgene full sequence | sequence record 185098 | Addgene Assembled Sequence
CCCGGGTGCAAAGATGGATAAAGTTTTAAACAGAGAGGAATCTTTGCAGCTAATGGACCTTCTAGGTCTT
GAAAGGAGTGGGAATTGGCTCCGGTGCCCGTCAGTGGGCAGAGCGCACATCGCCCACAGTCCCCGAGAAG
TTGGGGGGAGGGGTCGGCAATTGATCCGGTGCCTAGAGAAGGTGGCGCGGGGTAAACTGGGAAAGTGATG
TCGTGTACTGGCTCCGCCTTTTTCCCGAGGGTGGGGGAGAACCGTATATAAGTGCAGTAGTCGCCGTGAA
CGTTCTTTTTCGCAACGGGTTTGCCGCCAGAACACAGGTAAGTGCCGTGTGTGGTTCCCGCGGGCCTGGC
CTCTTTACGGGTTATGGCCCTTGCGTGCCTTGAATTACTTCCACCTGGCTGCAGTACGTGATTCTTGATC
CCGAGCTTCGGGTTGGAAGTGGGTGGGAGAGTTCGAGGCCTTGCGCTTAAGGAGCCCCTTCGCCTCGTGC
TTGAGTTGAGGCCTGGCCTGGGCGCTGGGGCCGCCGCGTGCGAATCTGGTGGCACCTTCGCGCCTGTCTC
GCTGCTTTCGATAAGTCTCTAGCCATTTAAAATTTTTGATGACCTGCTGCGACGCTTTTTTTCTGGCAAG
ATAGTCTTGTAAATGCGGGCCAAGATCTGCACACTGGTATTTCGGTTTTTGGGGCCGCGGGCGGCGACGG
GGCCCGTGCGTCCCAGCGCACATGTTCGGCGAGGCGGGGCCTGCGAGCGCGGCCACCGAGAATCGGACGG
GGGTAGTCTCAAGCTGGCCGGCCTGCTCTGGTGCCTGGCCTCGCGCCGCCGTGTATCGCCCCGCCCTGGG
CGGCAAGGCTGGCCCGGTCGGCACCAGTTGCGTGAGCGGAAAGATGGCCGCTTCCCGGCCCTGCTGCAGG
GAGCTCAAAATGGAGGACGCGGCGCTCGGGAGAGCGGGCGGGTGAGTCACCCACACAAAGGAAAAGGGCC
TTTCCGTCCTCAGCCGTCGCTTCATGTGACTCCACGGAGTACCGGGCGCCGTCCAGGCACCTCGATTAGT
TCTCGAGCTTTTGGAGTACGTCGTCTTTAGGTTGGGGGGAGGGGTTTTATGCGATGGAGTTTCCCCACAC
TGAGTGGGTGGAGACTGAAGTTAGGCCAGCTTGGCACTTGATGTAATTCTCCTTGGAATTTGCCCTTTTT
GAGTTTGGATCTTGGTTCATTCTCAAGCCTCAGACAGTGGTTCAAAGTTTTTTTCTTCCATTTCAGGTGT
CGTGACGTACGGCCACCATGACCGAGTACAAGCCCACGGTGCGCCTCGCCACCCGCGACGACGTCCCCAG
GGCCGTACGCACCCTCGCCGCCGCGTTCGCCGACTACCCCGCCACGCGCCACACCGTCGATCCGGACCGC
CACATCGAGCGGGTCACCGAGCTGCAAGAACTCTTCCTCACGCGCGTCGGGCTCGACATCGGCAAGGTGT
GGGTCGCGGACGACGGCGCCGCCGTGGCGGTCTGGACCACGCCGGAGAGCGTCGAAGCGGGGGCGGTGTT
CGCCGAGATCGGCCCGCGCATGGCCGAGTTGAGCGGTTCCCGGCTGGCCGCGCAGCAACAGATGGAAGGC
CTCCTGGCGCCGCACCGGCCCAAGGAGCCCGCGTGGTTCCTGGCCACCGTCGGAGTCTCGCCCGACCACC
AGGGCAAGGGTCTGGGCAGCGCCGTCGTGCTCCCCGGAGTGGAGGCGGCCGAGCGCGCCGGGGTGCCCGC
CTTCCTGGAGACCTCCGCGCCCCGCAACCTCCCCTTCTACGAGCGGCTCGGCTTCACCGTCACCGCCGAC
GTCGAGGTGCCCGAAGGACCGCGCACCTGGTGCATGACCCGCAAGCCCGGTGCCTGAACGCGTTAAGTCG
ACAATCAACCTCTGGATTACAAAATTTGTGAAAGATTGACTGGTATTCTTAACTATGTTGCTCCTTTTAC
GCTATGTGGATACGCTGCTTTAATGCCTTTGTATCATGCTATTGCTTCCCGTATGGCTTTCATTTTCTCC
TCCTTGTATAAATCCTGGTTGCTGTCTCTTTATGAGGAGTTGTGGCCCGTTGTCAGGCAACGTGGCGTGG
TGTGCACTGTGTTTGCTGACGCAACCCCCACTGGTTGGGGCATTGCCACCACCTGTCAGCTCCTTTCCGG
GACTTTCGCTTTCCCCCTCCCTATTGCCACGGCGGAACTCATCGCCGCCTGCCTTGCCCGCTGCTGGACA
GGGGCTCGGCTGTTGGGCACTGACAATTCCGTGGTGTTGTCGGGGAAATCATCGTCCTTTCCTTGGCTGC
TCGCCTGTGTTGCCACCTGGATTCTGCGCGGGACGTCCTTCTGCTACGTCCCTTCGGCCCTCAATCCAGC
GGACCTTCCTTCCCGCGGCCTGCTGCCGGCTCTGCGGCCTCTTCCGCGTCTTCGCCTTCGCCCTCAGACG
AGTCGGATCTCCCTTTGGGCCGCCTCCCCGCGTCGACTTTAAGACCAATGACTTACAAGGCAGCTGTAGA
TCTTAGCCACTTTTTAAAAGAAAAGGGGGGACTGGAAGGGCTAATTCACTCCCAACGAAGACAAGATCTG
CTTTTTGCTTGTACTGGGTCTCTCTGGTTAGACCAGATCTGAGCCTGGGAGCTCTCTGGCTAACTAGGGA
ACCCACTGCTTAAGCCTCAATAAAGCTTGCCTTGAGTGCTTCAAGTAGTGTGTGCCCGTCTGTTGTGTGA
CTCTGGTAACTAGAGATCCCTCAGACCCTTTTAGTCAGTGTGGAAAATCTCTAGCAGTACGTATAGTAGT
TCATGTCATCTTATTATTCAGTATTTATAACTTGCAAAGAAATGAATATCAGAGAGTGAGAGGAACTTGT
TTATTGCAGCTTATAATGGTTACAAATAAAGCAATAGCATCACAAATTTCACAAATAAAGCATTTTTTTC
ACTGCATTCTAGTTGTGGTTTGTCCAAACTCATCAATGTATCTTATCATGTCTGGCTCTAGCTATCCCGC
CCCTAACTCCGCCCATCCCGCCCCTAACTCCGCCCAGTTCCGCCCATTCTCCGCCCCATGGCTGACTAAT
TTTTTTTATTTATGCAGAGGCCGAGGCCGCCTCGGCCTCTGAGCTATTCCAGAAGTAGTGAGGAGGCTTT
TTTGGAGGCCTAGGGACGTACCCAATTCGCCCTATAGTGAGTCGTATTACGCGCGCTCACTGGCCGTCGT
TTTACAACGTCGTGACTGGGAAAACCCTGGCGTTACCCAACTTAATCGCCTTGCAGCACATCCCCCTTTC
GCCAGCTGGCGTAATAGCGAAGAGGCCCGCACCGATCGCCCTTCCCAACAGTTGCGCAGCCTGAATGGCG
AATGGG
[124 nt withheld, positions 3367-3490]
C
[91 nt withheld, positions 3492-3582]
A
[49 nt withheld, positions 3584-3632]
CCTTTGACGTTGGAGTCCACGTTCTTT
[37 nt withheld, positions 3660-3696]
ACCCTATCTCGGTCTATTCTTTTGATTTATAAGGGATTTTGCCGATTTCGGCCTATTGGTTAAAAAATGA
GCTGATTTAACAAAAATTTAACGCGAATTTTAACAAAATATTAACGCTTACAATTTAGGTGGCACTTTTC
GGGGAAATGTGCGCGGAACCCCTATTTGTTTATTTTTCTAAATACATTCAAATATGTATCCGCTCATGAG
ACAATAACCCTGATAAATGCTTCAATAATATTGAAAAAGGAAGAGTATGAGTATTCAACATTTCCGTGTC
GCCCTTATTCCCTTTTTTGCGGCATTTTGCCTTCCTGTTTTTGCTCACCCAGAAACGCTGGTGAAAGTAA
AAGATGCTGAAGATCAGTTGGGTGCACGAGTGGGTTACATCGAACTGGATCTCAACAGCGGTAAGATCCT
TGAGAGTTTTCGCCCCGAAGAACGTTTTCCAATGATGAGCACTTTTAAAGTTCTGCTATGTGGCGCGGTA
TTATCCCGTATTGACGCCGGGCAAGAGCAACTCGGTCGCCGCATACACTATTCTCAGAATGACTTGGTTG
AGTACTCACCAGTCACAGAAAAGCATCTTACGGATGGCATGACAGTAAGAGAATTATGCAGTGCTGCCAT
AACCATGAGTGATAACACTGCGGCCAACTTACTTCTGACAACGATCGGAGGACCGAAGGAGCTAACCGCT
TTTTTGCACAACATGGGGGATCATGTAACTCGCCTTGATCGTTGGGAACCGGAGCTGAATGAAGCCATAC
CAAACGACGAGCGTGACACCACGATGCCTGTAGCAATGGCAACAACGTTGCGCAAACTATTAACTGGCGA
ACTACTTACTCTAGCTTCCCGGCAACAATTAATAGACTGGATGGAGGCGGATAAAGTTGCAGGACCACTT
CTGCGCTCGGCCCTTCCGGCTGGCTGGTTTATTGCTGATAAATCTGGAGCCGGTGAGCGTGGGTCTCGCG
GTATCATTGCAGCACTGGGGCCAGATGGTAAGCCCTCCCGTATCGTAGTTATCTACACGACGGGGAGTCA
GGCAACTATGGATGAACGAAATAGACAGATCGCTGAGATAGGTGCCTCACTGATTAAGCATTGGTAACTG
TCAGACCAAGTTTACTCATATATACTTTAGATTGATTTAAAACTTCATTTTTAATTTAAAAGGATCTAGG
TGAAGATCCTTTTTGATAATCTCATGACCAAAATCCCTTAACGTGAGTTTTCGTTCCACTGAGCGTCAGA
CCCCGTAGAAAAGATCAAAGGATCTTCTTGAGATCCTTTTTTTCTGCGCGTAATCTGCTGCTTGCAAACA
AAAAAACCACCGCTACCAGCGGTGGTTTGTTTGCCGGATCAAGAGCTACCAACTCTTTTTCCGAAGGTAA
CTGGCTTCAGCAGAGCGCAGATACCAAATACTGTTCTTCTAGTGTAGCCGTAGTTAGGCCACCACTTCAA
GAACTCTGTAGCACCGCCTACATACCTCGCTCTGCTAATCCTGTTACCAGTGGCTGCTGCCAGTGGCGAT
AAGTCGTGTCTTACCGGGTTGGACTCAAGACGATAGTTACCGGATAAGGCGCAGCGGTCGGGCTGAACGG
GGGGTTCGTGCACACAGCCCAGCTTGGAGCGAACGACCTACACCGAACTGAGATACCTACAGCGTGAGCT
ATGAGAAAGCGCCACGCTTCCCGAAGGGAGAAAGGCGGACAGGTATCCGGTAAGCGGCAGGGTCGGAACA
GGAGAGCGCACGAGGGAGCTTCCAGGGGGAAACGCCTGGTATCTTTATAGTCCTGTCGGGTTTCGCCACC
TCTGACTTGAGCGTCGATTTTTGTGATGCTCGTCAGGGGGGCGGAGCCTATGGAAAAACGCCAGCAACGC
GGCCTTTTTACGGTTCCTGGCCTTTTGCTGGCCTTTTGCTCACATGTTCTTTCCTGCGTTATCCCCTGAT
TCTGTGGATAACCGTATTACCGCCTTTGAGTGAGCTGATACCGCTCGCCGCAGCCGAACGACCGAGCGCA
GCGAGTCAGTGAGCGAGGAAGCGGAAGAGCGCCCAATACGCAAACCGCCTCTCCCCGCGCGTTGGCCGAT
TCATTAATGCAGCTGGCACGACAGGTTTCCCGACTGGAAAGCGGGCAGTGAGCGCAACGCAATTAATGTG
AGTTAGCTCACTCATTAGGCACCCCAGGCTTTACACTTTATGCTTCCGGCTCGTATGTTGTGTGGAATTG
TGAGCGGATAACAATTTCACACAGGAAACAGCTATGACCATGATTACGCCAAGCGCGCAATTAACCCTCA
CTAAAGGGAACAAAAGCTGGAGCTGCAAGCTTAATGTAGTCTTATGCAATACTCTTGTAGTCTTGCAACA
TGGTAACGATGAGTTAGCAACATGCCTTACAAGGAGAGAAAAAGCACCGTGCATGCCGATTGGTGGAAGT
AAGGTGGTACGATCGTGCCTTATTAGGAAGGCAACAGACGGGTCTGACATGGATTGGACGAACCACTGAA
TTGCCGCATTGCAGAGATATTGTATTTAAGTGCCTAGCTCGATACATAAACGGGTCTCTCTGGTTAGACC
AGATCTGAGCCTGGGAGCTCTCTGGCTAACTAGGGAACCCACTGCTTAAGCCTCAATAAAGCTTGCCTTG
AGTGCTTCAAGTAGTGTGTGCCCGTCTGTTGTGTGACTCTGGTAACTAGAGATCCCTCAGACCCTTTTAG
TCAGTGTGGAAAATCTCTAGCAGTGGCGCCCGAACAGGGACTTGAAAGCGAAAGGGAAACCAGAGGAGCT
CTCTCGACGCAGGACTCGGCTTGCTGAAGCGCGCACGGCAAGAGGCGAGGGGCGGCGACTGGTGAGTACG
CCAAAAATTTTGACTAGCGGAGGCTAGAAGGAGAGAGATGGGTGCGAGAGCGTCAGTATTAAGCGGGGGA
GAATTAGATCGCGATGGGAAAAAATTCGGTTAAGGCCAGGGGGAAAGAAAAAATATAAATTAAAACATAT
AGTATGGGCAAGCAGGGAGCTAGAACGATTCGCAGTTAATCCTGGCCTGTTAGAAACATCAGAAGGCTGT
AGACAAATACTGGGACAGCTACAACCATCCCTTCAGACAGGATCAGAAGAACTTAGATCATTATATAATA
CAGTAGCAACCCTCTATTGTGTGCATCAAAGGATAGAGATAAAAGACACCAAGGAAGCTTTAGACAAGAT
AGAGGAAGAGCAAAACAAAAGTAAGACCACCGCACAGCAAGCGGCCGCTGATCTTCAGACCTGGAGGAGG
AGATATGAGGGACAATTGGAGAAGTGAATTATATAAATATAAAGTAGTAAAAATTGAACCATTAGGAGTA
GCACCCACCAAGGCAAAGAGAAGAGTGGTGCAGAGAGAAAAAAGAGCAGTGGGAATAGGAGCTTTGTTCC
TTGGGTTCTTGGGAGCAGCAGGAAGCACTATGGGCGCAGCGTCAATGACGCTGACGGTACAGGCCAGACA
ATTATTGTCTGGTATAGTGCAGCAGCAGAACAATTTGCTGAGGGCTATTGAGGCGCAACAGCATCTGTTG
CAACTCACAGTCTGGGGCATCAAGCAGCTCCAGGCAAGAATCCTGGCTGTGGAAAGATACCTAAAGGATC
AACAGCTCCTGGGGATTTGGGGTTGCTCTGGAAAACTCATTTGCACCACTGCTGTGCCTTGGAATGCTAG
TTGGAGTAATAAATCTCTGGAACAGATTTGGAATCACACGACCTGGATGGAGTGGGACAGAGAAATTAAC
AATTACACAAGCTTAATACACTCCTTAATTGAAGAATCGCAAAACCAGCAAGAAAAGAATGAACAAGAAT
TATTGGAATTAGATAAATGGGCAAGTTTGTGGAATTGGTTTAACATAACAAATTGGCTGTGGTATATAAA
ATTATTCATAATGATAGTAGGAGGCTTGGTAGGTTTAAGAATAGTTTTTGCTGTACTTTCTATAGTGAAT
AGAGTTAGGCAGGGATATTCACCATTATCGTTTCAGACCCACCTCCCAACCCCGAGGGGACCCAGAGAGG
GCCTATTTCCCATGATTCCTTCATATTTGCATATACGATACAAGGCTGTTAGAGAGATAATTAGAATTAA
TTTGACTGTAAACACAAAGATATTAGTACAAAATACGTGACGTAGAAAGTAATAATTTCTTGGGTAGTTT
GCAGTTTTAAAATTATGTTTTAAAATGGACTATCATATGCTTACCGTAACTTGAAAGTATTTCGATTTCT
TGGCTTTATATATCTTGTGGAAAGGACGAAACACCGGGCCCGCACTCATACCACTGGTTTTAGAGCTAGA
AATAGCAAGTTAAAATAAGGCTAGTCCGTTATCAACTTGAAAAAGTGGCACCGAGTCGGTGCTTTTTTAA
GCTTGGCGTAACTAGATCTTGAGACAAATGGCAGTATTCATCCACAATTTTAAAAGAAAAGGGGGGATTG
GGGGGTACAGTGCAGGGGAAAGAATAGTAGACATAATAGCAACAGACATACAAACTAAAGAATTACAAAA
ACAAATTACAAAAATTCAAAATTTTCGGGTTTATTACAGGGACAGCAGAGATCCACTTTGGCGCCGGCTC
GAGGGGG
