>Addgene plasmid #76057 | RPS6KB2 gRNA (BRDN0001146372) | depositor partial sequence | sequence record 143517 | Target Sequence
GGCCCGCACTCATACCACTG
