>Addgene plasmid #76057 | RPS6KB2 gRNA (BRDN0001146372) | addgene partial sequence | sequence record 185097 | hU6-F
GTAGAAAGTAATAATTTCTTGGGTAGTTTGCAGTTTTAAAATTATGTTTTAAAATGGACTATCATATGCT
TACCGTAACTTGAAAGTATTTCGATTTCTTGGCTTTATATATCTTGTGGAAAGGACGAAACACCGGGCCC
GCACTCATACCACTGGTTTTAGAGCTAGAAATAGCAAGTTAAAATAAGGCTAGTCCGTTATCAACTTGAA
AAAGTGGCACCGAGTCGGTGCTTTTTTAAGCTTGGCGTAACTAGATCTTGAGACAAATGGCAGTATTCAT
CCACAATTTTAAAAGAAAAGGGGGGATTGGGGGGTACAGTGCAGGGGAAAGAATAGTAGACATAATAGCA
ACAGACATACAAACTAAAGAATTACAAAAACAAATTACAAAAATTCAAAATTTTCGGGTTTATTACAGGG
ACAGCAGAGATCCACTTTGGCGCCGGCTCGAGGGGGCCCGGGTGCAAAGATGGATAAAGTTTTAAACAGA
GAGGAATCTTTGCAGCTAATGGACCTTCTAGGTCTTGAAAGGAGTGGGAATTGGCTCCGGTGCCCGTCAG
TGGGCAGAGC
